>Addgene plasmid #176738 | pYCTK034 | addgene full sequence | sequence record 351575 | Addgene NGS Result
TTTGAAACTTATTTTGGCGAGTTTCGCGATTATTAACACCATTACTGCTTTAACAAACGATGGCACTGGT
CACTTAGAATTCCTTTTACAACACGAAGAGGAGATGTATTACGCAACAACCTTAGATATAGGTACACCGT
CCCAAAGTCTGACAGTGTTGTTTGATACCGGATCTGCCGATTTTTGGGTTATGGATTCTAGCAATCCCTT
CTGCTTACCAAATTCAAATACGTCATCCTATTCAAACGCAACTTATAATGGCGAAGAAGTTAAGCCTTCA
ATTGATTGCAGGTCTATGAGTACTTATAATGAGCATAGATCTTCCACCTACCAATATCTGGAAAATGGTA
GGTTTTACATCACATATGCTGACGGAACATTTGCTGACGGTAGTTGGGGGACGGAAACTGTATCAATTAA
TGGAATTGACATCCCCAATATCCAGTTCGGAGTTGCCAAGTATGCTACGACACCCGTTAGTGGTGTTCTT
GGAATTGGGTTTCCTAGAAGAGAGTCCGTTAAGGGCTATGAAGGTGCTCCTAATGAATATTATCCTAATT
TTCCTCAGATTTTAAAAAGTGAAAAAATAATCGATGTGGTCGCGTATTCGCTGTTCTTAAACTCACCTGA
TTCAGGTACTGGTTCGATTGTTTTTGGTGCCATTGATGAATCAAAGTTTTCTGGTGATTTGTTCACTTTC
CCTATGGTAAATGAATATCCCACAATAGTCGACGCTCCTGCAACTTTAGCAATGACTATACAAGGATTAG
GTGCCCAAAACAAAAGTAGTTGTGAACATGAAACGTTTACGACGACCAAGTATCCAGTTTTGTTGGACTC
AGGAACCTCGCTATTGAATGCGCCCAAGGTCATAGCAGATAAAATGGCTTCTTTTGTAAATGCGTCCTAT
AGTGAAGAGGAAGGTATATATATATTAGACTGTCCAGTATCTGTAGGTGACGTGGAATACAATTTTGATT
TCGGCGATTTGCAAATAAGTGTTCCACTGTCTAGTTTGATTTTAAGTCCCGAGACAGAAGGCAGCTATTG
TGGGTTTGCGGTCCAGCCAACAAACGATTCGATGGTTCTGGGTGATGTGTTCCTGTCCTCTGCATACGTC
GTATTCGATCTCGATAATTATAAGATATCTTTAGCACAGGCAAATTGGAACGCAAGCGAAGTTTCGAAAA
AGCTAGTAAATATTCAAACAGATGGGTCTATTTCAGGTGCCAAAATTGCTACAGCTGAACCCTGGTCCAC
CAATGAACCATTTACAGTCACCTCTGACATTTATTCATCTACAGGCTGCAAGAGTAGGCCTTTTCTTCAA
TCATCGACAGCCTCTTCGCTTATTGCAGAAACCAACGTACAAAGTCGCAACTGCTCTACGAAGATGCCAG
GCACTAGATCAACTACTGTCTTAAGTAAGCCTACTCAAAATAGTGCTATGCATCAAAGTACAGGCGCTGT
CACACAAACCTCAAATGAAACTAAATTAGAATTATCCTCGACTATGGCAAATTCGGGCAGTGTCTCGCTT
CCCACTTCGAATTCAATAGACAAAGAGTTCGAACATTCGAAATCTCAAACTACCAGCGATCCAAGTGTAG
CAGAGCATTCTACGTTTAACCAAACGTTTGTACATGAAACTAAATATCGGCCTACTCATAAGACAGTCAT
AACAGAAACTGTCACGAAGTATTCTACAGTCTTAATAAATGTCTGTAAACCAACATATGGATCCTGAGAC
CAGACCAATAAAAAACGCCCGGCGGCAACCGAGCGTTCTGAACAAATCCAGATGGAGTTCTGAGGTCATT
ACTGGATCTATCAACAGGAGTCCAAGCGAGCTCGATATCAAATTACGCCCCGCCCTGCCACTCATCGCAG
TACTGTTGTAATTCATTAAGCATTCTGCCGACATGGAAGCCATCACAAACGGCATGATGAACCTGAATCG
CCAGCGGCATCAGCACCTTGTCGCCTTGCGTATAATATTTGCCCATGGTGAAAACGGGGGCGAAGAAGTT
GTCCATATTGGCCACGTTTAAATCAAAACTGGTGAAACTCACCCAGGGATTGGCTGAAACGAAAAACATA
TTCTCAATAAACCCTTTAGGGAAATAGGCCAGGTTTTCACCGTAACACGCCACATCTTGCGAATATATGT
GTAGAAACTGCCGGAAATCGTCGTGGTATTCACTCCAGAGCGATGAAAACGTTTCAGTTTGCTCATGGAA
AACGGTGTAACAAGGGTGAACACTATCCCATATCACCAGCTCACCGTCTTTCATTGCCATACGAAATTCC
GGATGAGCATTCATCAGGCGGGCAAGAATGTGAATAAAGGCCGGATAAAACTTGTGCTTATTTTTCTTTA
CGGTCTTTAAAAAGGCCGTAATATCCAGCTGAACGGTCTGGTTATAGGTACATTGAGCAACTGACTGAAA
TGCCTCAAAATGTTCTTTACGATGCCATTGGGATATATCAACGGTGGTATATCCAGTGATTTTTTTCTCC
ATTTTAGCTTCCTTAGCTCCTGAAAATCTCGATAACTCAAAAAATACGCCCGGTAGTGATCTTATTTCAT
TATGGTGAAAGTTGGAACCTCTTACGTGCCCGATCAATCATGACCAAAATCCCTTAACGTGAGTTTTCGT
TCCACTGAGCGTCAGACCCCGTAGAAAAGATCAAAGGATCTTCTTGAGATCCTTTTTTTCTGCGCGTAAT
CTGCTGCTTGCAAACAAAAAAACCACCGCTACCAGCGGTGGTTTGTTTGCCGGATCAAGAGCTACCAACT
CTTTTTCCGAAGGTAACTGGCTTCAGCAGAGCGCAGATACCAAATACTGTTCTTCTAGTGTAGCCGTAGT
TAGGCCACCACTTCAAGAACTCTGTAGCACCGCCTACATACCTCGCTCTGCTAATCCTGTTACCAGTGGC
TGCTGCCAGTGGCGATAAGTCGTGTCTTACCGGGTTGGACTCAAGACGATAGTTACCGGATAAGGCGCAG
CGGTCGGGCTGAACGGGGGGTTCGTGCACACAGCCCAGCTTGGAGCGAACGACCTACACCGAACTGAGAT
ACCTACAGCGTGAGCTATGAGAAAGCGCCACGCTTCCCGAAGGGAGAAAGGCGGACAGGTATCCGGTAAG
CGGCAGGGTCGGAACAGGAGAGCGCACGAGGGAGCTTCCAGGGGGAAACGCCTGGTATCTTTATAGTCCT
GTCGGGTTTCGCCACCTCTGACTTGAGCGTCGATTTTTGTGATGCTCGTCAGGGGGGCGGAGCCTATGGA
AAAACGCCAGCAACGCGGCCTTTTTACGGTTCCTGGCCTTTTGCTGGCCTTTTGCTCACATGTTCTTTCC
TGCGTTATCCCCTGATTCTGTGGATAACCGTAGTCGGTCTCATATGTCTGCAATTAATCATCTTTG
Features (pLannotate 1.2.2; 5 found; start..end, strand, type, name):
   1758..1792    -  terminator     lambda t0 terminator: minimal transcription terminator from phage lambda (Scholtissek and Grosse, 1987)
   1866..2522    -  CDS            cat: CAT_ECOLX - Experimental evidence at protein level: Swiss-Prot protein existence level 1. This enzyme is an effector of chloramphenicol resistance in bacteria. From Escherichia coli. This protein is used as a marker in many commonly used cloning vectors, such as pACYC184.
   2523..2620    -  promoter       cat promoter: promoter of the E. coli cat gene encoding chloramphenicol acetyltransferase
   2704..3292    +  rep_origin     ori: high-copy-number ColE1/pMB1/pBR322/pUC origin of replication
   3404..1738    +  CDS            BAR1 (across the origin): BAR1_YEAST - Also known as SST1. Experimental evidence at protein level: Swiss-Prot protein existence level 1. This protein called 'barrier activity' is excreted by yeast cells mating type a. It is probably a protease that cleaves alpha- factor and thus acts as an antagonist of this mating pheromone and establishes optimal pheromone concentration for conjugation. From Saccharomyces cerevisiae (strain ATCC 204508 / S288c) (Baker's yeast).
