[The description below was written by a language model from this plasmid's Addgene catalogue record and pLannotate feature annotations shown in this document.]
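Description:
pYCTK034 is a level 0 (L0) part plasmid from a Golden Gate toolkit for engineering cell-cell communication in Saccharomyces cerevisiae. It is built on the pYTK001 part-entry backbone and is a small construct of about 3.4 kb that is propagated only in E. coli. The feature table shows a ColE1/pUC-type origin of replication and a chloramphenicol acetyltransferase (cat) gene with its own promoter, followed by a lambda t0 terminator, which provides chloramphenicol selection. The catalogue lists the plasmid as low copy, whereas the annotated origin is of a type usually described as high copy. The record does not resolve this difference. No yeast origin, yeast selection marker, yeast promoter or yeast terminator is annotated, which fits its role as a storage vector for a single part rather than an expression plasmid.

The payload is the BAR1 coding sequence of S. cerevisiae (bar1Sc), codon-optimized for expression in yeast. It occupies roughly half of the plasmid and spans the numbering origin of the sequence record. Bar1 (also known as SST1) is the secreted "barrier" protease of mating type a cells. It cleaves the alpha-factor pheromone and so lowers the local pheromone concentration. In the toolkit it serves as the barrier part, used to attenuate alpha-factor-based signalling between engineered yeast cells. The insert was cloned through BsmBI sites that were destroyed during assembly. The plasmid is described as Golden Gate compatible, so the part is meant to be combined with promoter, terminator and other parts in higher-level assemblies to build expression cassettes for multicellular yeast networks.
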