Addgene plasmid #176738: pYCTK034
Purpose: The plasmid is part of a GG toolkit for cell-cell communication in S. cerevisiae. This plasmid is an L0 part plasmid and contains the Bar1 gene of Saccharomyces cerevisiae (barrier part).
Depositing lab: Victor Sourjik. Depositing organization: Max Planck Institute for Terrestrial Microbiology. Publication: Construction of multicellular yeast networks using the communication toolkit with variable specificity and attenuation. Krink N, Loechner AC, Anders A, Kahnt J, Rensing S, Hochberg G, Sourjik V. bioRxiv 2021 10.1101/2021.09.27.462023.
Backbone
  Vector backbone: pYTK001
  Vector type: Synthetic Biology
Growth in bacteria
  Bacterial resistance: Chloramphenicol, 25 μg/mL
  Growth temperature: 37°C
  Growth strain: DH5alpha
  Copy number: Low Copy
Gene/Insert
  Gene/Insert name: bar1Sc
  Species: S. cerevisiae (budding yeast)
  Cloning method: Restriction Enzyme; 5′ cloning site BsmBI (destroyed during cloning); 3′ cloning site BsmBI (destroyed during cloning)
  Sequencing primers: 5′ CCTGGCCTTTTGCTGGCC; 3′ CCAGTAATGACCTCAGAACTC
Terms and licenses: Academic/Nonprofit Terms; Industry Terms: Not Available to Industry
Depositor comments: The gene was codon-optimized for expression in S. cervisiae and cloned into the vector using Goden Gate. The plasmid is Golden Gate Cloning compatible. Please visit https://doi.org/10.1101/2021.09.27.462023 for bioRxiv preprint.
How to cite: pYCTK034 was a gift from Victor Sourjik (Addgene plasmid # 176738 ; http://n2t.net/addgene:176738 ; RRID:Addgene_176738)
