>Addgene plasmid #176738 | pYCTK034 | depositor partial sequence | sequence record 342525 | bar1Sc
ATGTCTGCAATTAATCATCTTTGTTTGAAACTTATTTTGGCGAGTTTCGCGATTATTAACACCATTACTG
CTTTAACAAACGATGGCACTGGTCACTTAGAATTCCTTTTACAACACGAAGAGGAGATGTATTACGCAAC
AACCTTAGATATAGGTACACCGTCCCAAAGTCTGACAGTGTTGTTTGATACCGGATCTGCCGATTTTTGG
GTTATGGATTCTAGCAATCCCTTCTGCTTACCAAATTCAAATACGTCATCCTATTCAAACGCAACTTATA
ATGGCGAAGAAGTTAAGCCTTCAATTGATTGCAGGTCTATGAGTACTTATAATGAGCATAGATCTTCCAC
CTACCAATATCTGGAAAATGGTAGGTTTTACATCACATATGCTGACGGAACATTTGCTGACGGTAGTTGG
GGGACGGAAACTGTATCAATTAATGGAATTGACATCCCCAATATCCAGTTCGGAGTTGCCAAGTATGCTA
CGACACCCGTTAGTGGTGTTCTTGGAATTGGGTTTCCTAGAAGAGAGTCCGTTAAGGGCTATGAAGGTGC
TCCTAATGAATATTATCCTAATTTTCCTCAGATTTTAAAAAGTGAAAAAATAATCGATGTGGTCGCGTAT
TCGCTGTTCTTAAACTCACCTGATTCAGGTACTGGTTCGATTGTTTTTGGTGCCATTGATGAATCAAAGT
TTTCTGGTGATTTGTTCACTTTCCCTATGGTAAATGAATATCCCACAATAGTCGACGCTCCTGCAACTTT
AGCAATGACTATACAAGGATTAGGTGCCCAAAACAAAAGTAGTTGTGAACATGAAACGTTTACGACGACC
AAGTATCCAGTTTTGTTGGACTCAGGAACCTCGCTATTGAATGCGCCCAAGGTCATAGCAGATAAAATGG
CTTCTTTTGTAAATGCGTCCTATAGTGAAGAGGAAGGTATATATATATTAGACTGTCCAGTATCTGTAGG
TGACGTGGAATACAATTTTGATTTCGGCGATTTGCAAATAAGTGTTCCACTGTCTAGTTTGATTTTAAGT
CCCGAGACAGAAGGCAGCTATTGTGGGTTTGCGGTCCAGCCAACAAACGATTCGATGGTTCTGGGTGATG
TGTTCCTGTCCTCTGCATACGTCGTATTCGATCTCGATAATTATAAGATATCTTTAGCACAGGCAAATTG
GAACGCAAGCGAAGTTTCGAAAAAGCTAGTAAATATTCAAACAGATGGGTCTATTTCAGGTGCCAAAATT
GCTACAGCTGAACCCTGGTCCACCAATGAACCATTTACAGTCACCTCTGACATTTATTCATCTACAGGCT
GCAAGAGTAGGCCTTTTCTTCAATCATCGACAGCCTCTTCGCTTATTGCAGAAACCAACGTACAAAGTCG
CAACTGCTCTACGAAGATGCCAGGCACTAGATCAACTACTGTCTTAAGTAAGCCTACTCAAAATAGTGCT
ATGCATCAAAGTACAGGCGCTGTCACACAAACCTCAAATGAAACTAAATTAGAATTATCCTCGACTATGG
CAAATTCGGGCAGTGTCTCGCTTCCCACTTCGAATTCAATAGACAAAGAGTTCGAACATTCGAAATCTCA
AACTACCAGCGATCCAAGTGTAGCAGAGCATTCTACGTTTAACCAAACGTTTGTACATGAAACTAAATAT
CGGCCTACTCATAAGACAGTCATAACAGAAACTGTCACGAAGTATTCTACAGTCTTAATAAATGTCTGTA
AACCAACATAT
